>Addgene plasmid #99224 | pRSET-pr-mEos3.2 (mEosFP3.2-A69T) | addgene full sequence | sequence record 197019 | Addgene NGS Result
TAATACGACTCACTATAGGGAGACCACAACGGTTTCCCTCTAGAAATAATTTTGTTTAACTTTAAGAAGG
AGATATACATATGCGGGGTTCTCATCATCATCATCATCATGGTATGGCTAGCATGACTGGTGGACAGCAA
ATGGGTCGGGATCTGTACGACGATGACGATAAGGATCGATGGGGATCCATGAGTGCGATTAAGCCAGACA
TGAAGATCAAACTCCGTATGGAAGGCAACGTAAACGGGCACCACTTTGTGATCGACGGAGATGGTACAGG
CAAGCCTTTTGAGGGAAAACAGAGTATGGATCTTGAAGTCAAAGAGGGCGGACCTCTGCCTTTTGCCTTT
GATATCCTGACCACTGCATTCCATTACGGCAACAGGGTATTCACCAAATATCCAGACAACATACAAGACT
ATTTTAAGCAGTCGTTTCCTAAGGGGTATTCGTGGGAACGAAGCTTGACTTTCGAAGACGGGGGCATTTG
CATTGCCAGAAACGACATAACAATGGAAGGGGACACTTTCTATAATAAAGTTCGATTTTATGGTACCAAC
TTTCCCGCCAATGGTCCAGTTATGCAGAAGAAGACGCTGAAATGGGAGCCCTCCACTGAGAAAATGTATG
TGCGTGATGGAGTGCTGACGGGTGATATTGAGATGGCTTTGTTGCTTGAAGGAAATGCCCATTACCGATG
TGACTTCAGAACTACTTACAAAGCTAAGGAGAAGGGTGTCAAGTTACCAGGCGCCCACTTTGTGGACCAC
TGCATTGAGATTTTAAGCCATGACAAAGATTACAACAAGGTTAAGCTGTATGAGCATGCTGTTGCTCATT
CTGGATTGCCTGACAATGCCAGACGATAAGAATTCGAAGCTTGATCCGGCTGCTAACAAAGCCCGAAAGG
AAGCTGAGTTGGCTGCTGCCACCGCTGAGCAATAACTAGCATAACCCCTTGGGGCCTCTAAACGGGTCTT
GAGGGGTTTTTTGCTGAAAGGAGGAACTATATCCGGATCTGGCGTAATAGCGAAGAGGCCCGCACCGATC
GCCCTTCCCAACAGTTGCGCAGCCTGAATGGCGAATGGG
[124 nt withheld, positions 1090-1213]
C
[91 nt withheld, positions 1215-1305]
A
[49 nt withheld, positions 1307-1355]
CCTTTGACGTTGGAGTCCACGTTCTTT
[37 nt withheld, positions 1383-1419]
ACCCTATCTCGGTCTATTCTTTTGATTTATAAGGGATTTTGCCGATTTCGGCCTATTGGTTAAAAAATGA
GCTGATTTAACAAAAATTTAACGCGAATTTTAACAAAATATTAACGCTTACAATTTAGGTGGCACTTTTC
GGGGAAATGTGCGCGGAACCCCTATTTGTTTATTTTTCTAAATACATTCAAATATGTATCCGCTCATGAG
ACAATAACCCTGATAAATGCTTCAATAATATTGAAAAAGGAAGAGTATGAGTATTCAACATTTCCGTGTC
GCCCTTATTCCCTTTTTTGCGGCATTTTGCCTTCCTGTTTTTGCTCACCCAGAAACGCTGGTGAAAGTAA
AAGATGCTGAAGATCAGTTGGGTGCACGAGTGGGTTACATCGAACTGGATCTCAACAGCGGTAAGATCCT
TGAGAGTTTTCGCCCCGAAGAACGTTTTCCAATGATGAGCACTTTTAAAGTTCTGCTATGTGGCGCGGTA
TTATCCCGTATTGACGCCGGGCAAGAGCAACTCGGTCGCCGCATACACTATTCTCAGAATGACTTGGTTG
AGTACTCACCAGTCACAGAAAAGCATCTTACGGATGGCATGACAGTAAGAGAATTATGCAGTGCTGCCAT
AACCATGAGTGATAACACTGCGGCCAACTTACTTCTGACAACGATCGGAGGACCGAAGGAGCTAACCGCT
TTTTTGCACAACATGGGGGATCATGTAACTCGCCTTGATCGTTGGGAACCGGAGCTGAATGAAGCCATAC
CAAACGACGAGCGTGACACCACGATGCCTGTAGCAATGGCAACAACGTTGCGCAAACTATTAACTGGCGA
ACTACTTACTCTAGCTTCCCGGCAACAATTAATAGACTGGATGGAGGCGGATAAAGTTGCAGGACCACTT
CTGCGCTCGGCCCTTCCGGCTGGCTGGTTTATTGCTGATAAATCTGGAGCCGGTGAGCGTGGGTCTCGCG
GTATCATTGCAGCACTGGGGCCAGATGGTAAGCCCTCCCGTATCGTAGTTATCTACACGACGGGGAGTCA
GGCAACTATGGATGAACGAAATAGACAGATCGCTGAGATAGGTGCCTCACTGATTAAGCATTGGTAACTG
TCAGACCAAGTTTACTCATATATACTTTAGATTGATTTAAAACTTCATTTTTAATTTAAAAGGATCTAGG
TGAAGATCCTTTTTGATAATCTCATGACCAAAATCCCTTAACGTGAGTTTTCGTTCCACTGAGCGTCAGA
CCCCGTAGAAAAGATCAAAGGATCTTCTTGAGATCCTTTTTTTCTGCGCGTAATCTGCTGCTTGCAAACA
AAAAAACCACCGCTACCAGCGGTGGTTTGTTTGCCGGATCAAGAGCTACCAACTCTTTTTCCGAAGGTAA
CTGGCTTCAGCAGAGCGCAGATACCAAATACTGTTCTTCTAGTGTAGCCGTAGTTAGGCCACCACTTCAA
GAACTCTGTAGCACCGCCTACATACCTCGCTCTGCTAATCCTGTTACCAGTGGCTGCTGCCAGTGGCGAT
AAGTCGTGTCTTACCGGGTTGGACTCAAGACGATAGTTACCGGATAAGGCGCAGCGGTCGGGCTGAACGG
GGGGTTCGTGCACACAGCCCAGCTTGGAGCGAACGACCTACACCGAACTGAGATACCTACAGCGTGAGCT
ATGAGAAAGCGCCACGCTTCCCGAAGGGAGAAAGGCGGACAGGTATCCGGTAAGCGGCAGGGTCGGAACA
GGAGAGCGCACGAGGGAGCTTCCAGGGGGAAACGCCTGGTATCTTTATAGTCCTGTCGGGTTTCGCCACC
TCTGACTTGAGCGTCGATTTTTGTGATGCTCGTCAGGGGGGCGGAGCCTATGGAAAAACGCCAGCAACGC
GGCCTTTTTACGGTTCCTGGCCTTTTGCTGGCCTTTTGCTCACATGTTCTTTCCTGCGTTATCCCCTGAT
TCTGTGGATAACCGTATTACCGCCTTTGAGTGAGCTGATACCGCTCGCCGCAGCCGAACGACCGAGCGCA
GCGAGTCAGTGAGCGAGGAAGCGGAAGAGCGCCCAATACGCAAACCGCCTCTCCCCGCGCGTTGGCCGAT
TCATTAATGCAGGATCTCGATCCCGCGAAAT
Features (pLannotate 1.2.2; 14 found; start..end, strand, type, name):
      1..19      +  promoter       T7 promoter: promoter for bacteriophage T7 RNA polymerase
     51..73      +  RBS            RBS: efficient ribosome binding site from bacteriophage T7 gene 10 (Olins and Rangwala, 1989)
     93..113     +  CDS            capTEV™ (fragment): composite tag for in vivo biotinylation, TEV protease cleavage, and 6xHis tagging
    114..146     +  CDS            T7 tag (gene 10 leader): leader peptide from bacteriophage T7 gene 10 promotes efficient translation in E. coli
    150..173     +  CDS            Xpress™ tag: Xpress™ epitope tag, including an enterokinase recognition and cleavage site
    189..869     +  CDS            mEos3.2: improved monomeric variant of green-to-red photoswitchable fluorescent protein EosFP (Zhang et al., 2012)
    889..938     +  CDS            SET1 (fragment): solubility-enhancement tag derived from T7 phage gene 10B
    946..993     +  terminator     T7 terminator: transcription terminator for bacteriophage T7 RNA polymerase
   1019..1085    +  CDS            lacZα (fragment): LacZα fragment of β-galactosidase; lacZ fragment
   1090..1518    +  rep_origin     f1 ori (sequence partly withheld): f1 bacteriophage origin of replication; arrow indicates direction of (+) strand synthesis
   1571..1675    +  promoter       AmpR promoter: bla
   1676..2536    +  CDS            AmpR: β-lactamase; bla; confers resistance to ampicillin, carbenicillin, and related antibiotics
   2707..3295    +  rep_origin     ori: high-copy-number ColE1/pMB1/pBR322/pUC origin of replication
   3478..3531    +  CDS            lacI (fragment): lac repressor; lacI; The lac repressor binds to the lac operator to inhibit transcription in E. coli. This inhibition can be relieved by adding lactose or isopropyl-β-D-thiogalactopyranoside (IPTG).
