[The description below was written by a language model from this plasmid's Addgene catalogue record and pLannotate feature annotations shown in this document.]
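Description:
pRSET-pr-mEos3.2 is a bacterial expression plasmid built on the pRSET backbone for producing pr-mEos3.2, a synthetic variant of the monomeric green-to-red photoconvertible fluorescent protein mEos3.2. The variant carries an A69T substitution that makes it capable of primed conversion. The plasmid is a small, high-copy vector of about 3.5 kb: the catalogue lists 3,564 bp, while the sequenced record is 3,550 nt. It replicates from a ColE1/pUC-type origin and is selected with ampicillin through a β-lactamase gene driven by its own promoter. An f1 phage origin is also present, which in principle allows rescue of single-stranded DNA. Short lacZα and lacI fragments annotated in the backbone appear to be non-functional remnants.

The 681 bp fluorescent protein coding sequence sits downstream of a T7 promoter and the strong T7 gene 10 ribosome binding site, and it is followed by a T7 terminator. Expression therefore requires a host that supplies T7 RNA polymerase. The DH5alpha strain named in the record lacks this polymerase and would serve only for propagation. Upstream of the insert the annotation shows the usual pRSET N-terminal leader. It consists of a short match to a His-tag-containing composite tag (most likely the 6xHis stretch), the T7 gene 10 leader peptide, and the Xpress epitope with its enterokinase cleavage site. The protein is thus expected to be made as a tagged fusion suited to affinity purification. A short fragment annotated as SET1 lies after the coding region and is probably vector-derived T7 sequence rather than a functional tag. The plasmid is intended for producing recombinant pr-mEos3.2, and the associated publication concerns engineering photoconvertible proteins for dual-colour fluorescence nanoscopy.
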