Addgene plasmid #99224: pRSET-pr-mEos3.2 (mEosFP3.2-A69T)
Purpose: Bacterial expression of the primed conversion capable protein pr-mEos3.2 (mEos3.2-A69T).
Depositing lab: Periklis Pantazis. Depositing organization: ETH Zurich (Swiss Federal Institute of Technology). Publication: Rational Engineering of Photoconvertible Fluorescent Proteins for Dual-Color Fluorescence Nanoscopy Enabled by a Triplet-State Mechanism of Primed Conversion. Mohr MA, Kobitski AY, Sabater LR, Nienhaus K, Obara CJ, Lippincott-Schwartz J, Nienhaus GU, Pantazis P. Angew Chem Int Ed Engl. 2017 Jun 29. doi: 10.1002/anie.201706121. PubMed 28661566.
Backbone
  Vector backbone: pRSET
  Backbone size w/o insert (bp): 2883
  Total vector size (bp): 3564
  Vector type: Bacterial Expression
Growth in bacteria
  Bacterial resistance: Ampicillin, 100 μg/mL
  Growth temperature: 37°C
  Growth strain: DH5alpha
  Copy number: High Copy
Gene/Insert
  Gene/Insert name: pr-mEos3.2 (alt name: prmEos3.2, mEos3.2-A69T)
  Species: Synthetic
  Insert size (bp): 681
  Mutation: A69T for primed conversion applications
  Promoter: T7
  Cloning method: Unknown
  Sequencing primers: 5′ GGCCGATTCATTAATGC; 3′ GCTAGTTATTGCTCAGCGG
Terms and licenses: Academic/Nonprofit Terms; Industry Terms: Not Available to Industry
How to cite: pRSET-pr-mEos3.2 (mEosFP3.2-A69T) was a gift from Periklis Pantazis (Addgene plasmid # 99224 ; http://n2t.net/addgene:99224 ; RRID:Addgene_99224)
